>Addgene plasmid #193388 | pNC-Cam2304-MCS | addgene full sequence | sequence record 379472 | Addgene NGS Result
AGTGGTCTCTGTCCAGTCCTGGCCTCGTCGGCCATTCTCGACTAAGTTGGCAGCATCACCCGACGCACTT
TGCGCCGAATAAATACCTGTGACGGAAGATCACTTCGCAGAATAAATAAATCCTGGTGTCCCTGTTGATA
CCGGGAAGCCCTGGGCCAACTTTTGGCGAAAATGAGACGTTGATCGGCACGTAAGAGGTTCCAACTTTCA
CCATAATGAAATAAGATCACTACCGGGCGTATTTTTTGAGTTATCGAGATTTTCAGGAGCTAAGGAAGCT
AAACTTTTGCTGACGAGAACAGGGACTGGTGAAATGCAGTTTAAGGTTTACACCTATAAAAGAGAGAGCC
GTTATCGTCTGTTTGTGGATGTACAGAGTGATATTATTGACACGCCTGGGCGACGGATGGTGATCCCCCT
GGCCAGTGCACGTCTGCTGTCAGATAAAGTCTCCCGTGAACTTTACCCGGTGGTGCATATCGGGGATGAA
AGCTGGCGCATGATGACCACCGATATGGCCAGTGTGCCGGTATCCGTTATCGGGGAAGAAGTGGCTGATC
TCAGCCACCGCGAAAATGACATCAAAAACGCCATTAACCTGATGTTCTGGGGAATATAAATGTCAGGCTC
CCTTATACACAGGGCCAGTCTGGCCACTTGTGGTCTGCTGAGACCAGGCATGCAAGCTTGGCACTGGCCG
TCGTTTTACAACGTCGTGACTGGGAAAACCCTGGCGTTACCCAACTTAATCGCCTTGCAGCACATCCCCC
TTTCGCCAGCTGGCGTAATAGCGAAGAGGCCCGCACCGATCGCCCTTCCCAACAGTTGCGCAGCCTGAAT
GGCGAATGCTAGAGCAGCTTGAGCTTGGATCAGATTGTCGTTTCCCGCCTTCAGTTTAGCTTCATGGAGT
CAAAGATTCAAATAGAGGACCTAACAGAACTCGCCGTAAAGACTGGCGAACAGTTCATACAGAGTCTCTT
ACGACTCAATGACAAGAAGAAAATCTTCGTCAACATGGTGGAGCACGACACACTTGTCTACTCCAAAAAT
ATCAAAGATACAGTCTCAGAAGACCAAAGGGCAATTGAGACTTTTCAACAAAGGGTAATATCCGGAAACC
TCCTCGGATTCCATTGCCCAGCTATCTGTCACTTTATTGTGAAGATAGTGGAAAAGGAAGGTGGCTCCTA
CAAATGCCATCATTGCGATAAAGGAAAGGCCATCGTTGAAGATGCCTCTGCCGACAGTGGTCCCAAAGAT
GGACCCCCACCCACGAGGAGCATCGTGGAAAAAGAAGACGTTCCAACCACGTCTTCAAAGCAAGTGGATT
GATGTGATATCTCCACTGACGTAAGGGATGACGCACAATCCCACTATCCTTCGCAAGACCCTTCCTCTAT
ATAAGGAAGTTCATTTCATTTGGAGAGAACACGGGGGACTCTTGACCATGGTAGATCTGACTAGTAAAGG
AGAAGAACTTTTCACTGGAGTTGTCCCAATTCTTGTTGAATTAGATGGTGATGTTAATGGGCACAAATTT
TCTGTCAGTGGAGAGGGTGAAGGTGATGCAACATACGGAAAACTTACCCTTAAATTTATTTGCACTACTG
GAAAACTACCTGTTCCGTGGCCAACACTTGTCACTACTTTCTCTTATGGTGTTCAATGCTTTTCAAGATA
CCCAGATCATATGAAGCGGCACGACTTCTTCAAGAGCGCCATGCCTGAGGGATACGTGCAGGAGAGGACC
ATCTTCTTCAAGGACGACGGGAACTACAAGACACGTGCTGAAGTCAAGTTTGAGGGAGACACCCTCGTCA
ACAGGATCGAGCTTAAGGGAATCGATTTCAAGGAGGACGGAAACATCCTCGGCCACAAGTTGGAATACAA
CTACAACTCCCACAACGTATACATCATGGCCGACAAGCAAAAGAACGGCATCAAAGCCAACTTCAAGACC
CGCCACAACATCGAAGACGGCGGCGTGCAACTCGCTGATCATTATCAACAAAATACTCCAATTGGCGATG
GCCCTGTCCTTTTACCAGACAACCATTACCTGTCCACACAATCTGCCCTTTCGAAAGATCCCAACGAAAA
GAGAGACCACATGGTCCTTCTTGAGTTTGTAACAGCTGCTGGGATTACACATGGCATGGATGAACTATAC
AAAGCTAGTTTACGTCCTGTAGAAACCCCAACCCGTGAAATCAAAAAACTCGACGGCCTGTGGGCATTCA
GTCTGGATCGCGAAAACTGTGGAATTGATCAGCGTTGGTGGGAAAGCGCGTTACAAGAAAGCCGGGCAAT
TGCTGTGCCAGGCAGTTTTAACGATCAGTTCGCCGATGCAGATATTCGTAATTATGCGGGCAACGTCTGG
TATCAGCGCGAAGTCTTTATACCGAAAGGTTGGGCAGGCCAGCGTATCGTGCTGCGTTTCGATGCGGTCA
CTCATTACGGCAAAGTGTGGGTCAATAATCAGGAAGTGATGGAGCATCAGGGCGGCTATACGCCATTTGA
AGCCGATGTCACGCCGTATGTTATTGCCGGGAAAAGTGTACGTATCACCGTTTGTGTGAACAACGAACTG
AACTGGCAGACTATCCCGCCGGGAATGGTGATTACCGACGAAAACGGCAAGAAAAAGCAGTCTTACTTCC
ATGATTTCTTTAACTATGCCGGAATCCATCGCAGCGTAATGCTCTACACCACGCCGAACACCTGGGTGGA
CGATATCACCGTGGTGACGCATGTCGCGCAAGACTGTAACCACGCGTCTGTTGACTGGCAGGTGGTGGCC
AATGGTGATGTCAGCGTTGAACTGCGTGATGCGGATCAACAGGTGGTTGCAACTGGACAAGGCACTAGCG
GGACTTTGCAAGTGGTGAATCCGCACCTCTGGCAACCGGGTGAAGGTTATCTCTATGAACTGTGCGTCAC
AGCCAAAAGCCAGACAGAGTGTGATATCTACCCGCTTCGCGTCGGCATCCGGTCAGTGGCAGTGAAGGGC
GAACAGTTCCTGATTAACCACAAACCGTTCTACTTTACTGGCTTTGGTCGTCATGAAGATGCGGACTTGC
GTGGCAAAGGATTCGATAACGTGCTGATGGTGCACGACCACGCATTAATGGACTGGATTGGGGCCAACTC
CTACCGTACCTCGCATTACCCTTACGCTGAAGAGATGCTCGACTGGGCAGATGAACATGGCATCGTGGTG
ATTGATGAAACTGCTGCTGTCGGCTTTCAGCTGTCTTTAGGCATTGGTTTCGAAGCGGGCAACAAGCCGA
AAGAACTGTACAGCGAAGAGGCAGTCAACGGGGAAACTCAGCAAGCGCACTTACAGGCGATTAAAGAGCT
GATAGCGCGTGACAAAAACCACCCAAGCGTGGTGATGTGGAGTATTGCCAACGAACCGGATACCCGTCCG
CAAGGTGCACGGGAATATTTCGCGCCACTGGCGGAAGCAACGCGTAAACTCGACCCGACGCGTCCGATCA
CCTGCGTCAATGTAATGTTCTGCGACGCTCACACCGATACCATCAGCGATCTCTTTGATGTGCTGTGCCT
GAACCGTTATTACGGATGGTATGTCCAAAGCGGCGATTTGGAAACGGCAGAGAAGGTACTGGAAAAAGAA
CTTCTGGCCTGGCAGGAGAAACTGCATCAGCCGATTATCATCACCGAATACGGCGTGGATACGTTAGCCG
GGCTGCACTCAATGTACACCGACATGTGGAGTGAAGAGTATCAGTGTGCATGGCTGGATATGTATCACCG
CGTCTTTGATCGCGTCAGCGCCGTCGTCGGTGAACAGGTATGGAATTTCGCCGATTTTGCGACCTCGCAA
GGCATATTGCGCGTTGGCGGTAACAAGAAAGGGATCTTCACTCGCGACCGCAAACCGAAGTCGGCGGCTT
TTCTGCTGCAAAAACGCTGGACTGGCATGAACTTCGGTGAAAAACCGCAGCAGGGAGGCAAACAAGCTAG
CCACCACCACCACCACCACGTGTGAATTGGTGACCAGCTCGAATTTCCCCGATCGTTCAAACATTTGGCA
ATAAAGTTTCTTAAGATTGAATCCTGTTGCCGGTCTTGCGATGATTATCATATAATTTCTGTTGAATTAC
GTTAAGCATGTAATAATTAACATGTAATGCATGACGTTATTTATGAGATGGGTTTTTATGATTAGAGTCC
CGCAATTATACATTTAATACGCGATAGAAAACAAAATATAGCGCGCAAACTAGGATAAATTATCGCGCGC
GGTGTCATCTATGTTACTAGATCGGGAATTAAACTATCAGTGTTTGACAGGATATATTGGCGGGTAAACC
TAAGAGAAAAGAGCGTTTATTAGAATAATCGGATATTTAAAAGGGCGTGAAAAGGTTTATCCGTTCGTCC
ATTTGTATGTGCATGCCAACCACAGGGTTCCCCTCGGGATCAAAGTACTTTGATCCAACCCCTCCGCTGC
TATAGTGCAGTCGGCTTCTGACGTTCAGTGCAGCCGTCTTCTGAAAACGACATGTCGCACAAGTCCTAAG
TTACGCGACAGGCTGCCGCCCTGCCCTTTTCCTGGCGTTTTCTTGTCGCGTGTTTTAGTCGCATAAAGTA
GAATACTTGCGACTAGAACCGGAGACATTACGCCATGAACAAGAGCGCCGCCGCTGGCCTGCTGGGCTAT
GCCCGCGTCAGCACCGACGACCAGGACTTGACCAACCAACGGGCCGAACTGCACGCGGCCGGCTGCACCA
AGCTGTTTTCCGAGAAGATCACCGGCACCAGGCGCGACCGCCCGGAGCTGGCCAGGATGCTTGACCACCT
ACGCCCTGGCGACGTTGTGACAGTGACCAGGCTAGACCGCCTGGCCCGCAGCACCCGCGACCTACTGGAC
ATTGCCGAGCGCATCCAGGAGGCCGGCGCGGGCCTGCGTAGCCTGGCAGAGCCGTGGGCCGACACCACCA
CGCCGGCCGGCCGCATGGTGTTGACCGTGTTCGCCGGCATTGCCGAGTTCGAGCGTTCCCTAATCATCGA
CCGCACCCGGAGCGGGCGCGAGGCCGCCAAGGCGCGAGGCGTGAAGTTTGGCCCCCGCCCTACCCTCACC
CCGGCACAGATCGCGCACGCCCGCGAGCTGATCGACCAGGAAGGCCGCACCGTGAAAGAGGCGGCTGCAC
TGCTTGGCGTGCATCGCTCGACCCTGTACCGCGCACTTGAGCGCAGCGAGGAAGTGACGCCCACCGAGGC
CAGGCGGCGCGGTGCCTTCCGTGAGGACGCATTGACCGAGGCCGACGCCCTGGCGGCCGCCGAGAATGAA
CGCCAAGAGGAACAAGCATGAAACCGCACCAGGACGGCCAGGACGAACCGTTTTTCATTACCGAAGAGAT
CGAGGCGGAGATGATCGCGGCCGGGTACGTGTTCGAGCCGCCCGCGCACGTCTCAACCGTGCGGCTGCAT
GAAATCCTGGCCGGTTTGTCTGATGCCAAGCTGGCGGCCTGGCCGGCGAGCTTGGCCGCTGAAGAAACCG
AGCGCCGCCGTCTAAAAAGGTGATGTGTATTTGAGTAAAACAGCTTGCGTCATGCGGTCGCTGCGTATAT
GATGCGATGAGTAAATAAACAAATACGCAAGGGGAACGCATGAAGGTTATCGCTGTACTTAACCAGAAAG
GCGGGTCAGGCAAGACGACCATCGCAACCCATCTAGCCCGCGCCCTGCAACTCGCCGGGGCCGATGTTCT
GTTAGTCGATTCCGATCCCCAGGGCAGTGCCCGCGATTGGGCGGCCGTGCGGGAAGATCAACCGCTAACC
GTTGTCGGCATCGACCGCCCGACGATTGACCGCGACGTGAAGGCCATCGGCCGGCGCGACTTCGTAGTGA
TCGACGGAGCGCCCCAGGCGGCGGACTTGGCTGTGTCCGCGATCAAGGCAGCCGACTTCGTGCTGATTCC
GGTGCAGCCAAGCCCTTACGACATATGGGCCACCGCCGACCTGGTGGAGCTGGTTAAGCAGCGCATTGAG
GTCACGGATGGAAGGCTACAAGCGGCCTTTGTCGTGTCGCGGGCGATCAAAGGCACGCGCATCGGCGGTG
AGGTTGCCGAGGCGCTGGCCGGGTACGAGCTGCCCATTCTTGAGTCCCGTATCACGCAGCGCGTGAGCTA
CCCAGGCACTGCCGCCGCCGGCACAACCGTTCTTGAATCAGAACCCGAGGGCGACGCTGCCCGCGAGGTC
CAGGCGCTGGCCGCTGAAATTAAATCAAAACTCATTTGAGTTAATGAGGTAAAGAGAAAATGAGCAAAAG
CACAAACACGCTAAGTGCCGGCCGTCCGAGCGCACGCAGCAGCAAGGCTGCAACGTTGGCCAGCCTGGCA
GACACGCCAGCCATGAAGCGGGTCAACTTTCAGTTGCCGGCGGAGGATCACACCAAGCTGAAGATGTACG
CGGTACGCCAAGGCAAGACCATTACCGAGCTGCTATCTGAATACATCGCGCAGCTACCAGAGTAAATGAG
CAAATGAATAAATGAGTAGATGAATTTTAGCGGCTAAAGGAGGCGGCATGGAAAATCAAGAACAACCAGG
CACCGACGCCGTGGAATGCCCCATGTGTGGAGGAACGGGCGGTTGGCCAGGCGTAAGCGGCTGGGTTGCC
TGCCGGCCCTGCAATGGCACTGGAACCCCCAAGCCCGAGGAATCGGCGTGAGCGGTCGCAAACCATCCGG
CCCGGTACAAATCGGCGCGGCGCTGGGTGATGACCTGGTGGAGAAGTTGAAGGCGGCGCAGGCCGCCCAG
CGGCAACGCATCGAGGCAGAAGCACGCCCCGGTGAATCGTGGCAAGCGGCCGCTGATCGAATCCGCAAAG
AATCCCGGCAACCGCCGGCAGCCGGTGCGCCGTCGATTAGGAAGCCGCCCAAGGGCGACGAGCAACCAGA
TTTTTTCGTTCCGATGCTCTATGACGTGGGCACCCGCGATAGTCGCAGCATCATGGACGTGGCCGTTTTC
CGTCTGTCGAAGCGTGACCGACGAGCTGGCGAGGTGATCCGCTACGAGCTTCCAGACGGGCACGTAGAGG
TTTCCGCAGGGCCGGCGGGCATGGCCAGTGTGTGGGATTACGACCTGGTACTGATGGCGGTTTCCCATCT
AACCGAATCCATGAACCGATACCGGGAAGGGAAGGGAGACAAGCCCGGCCGCGTGTTCCGTCCACACGTT
GCGGACGTACTCAAGTTCTGCCGGCGAGCCGATGGCGGAAAGCAGAAAGACGACCTGGTAGAAACCTGCA
TTCGGTTAAACACCACGCACGTTGCCATGCAGCGTACGAAGAAGGCCAAGAACGGCCGCCTGGTGACGGT
ATCCGAGGGTGAAGCCTTGATTAGCCGCTACAAGATCGTAAAGAGCGAAACCGGGCGGCCGGAGTACATC
GAGATCGAGCTAGCTGATTGGATGTACCGCGAGATCACAGAAGGCAAGAACCCGGACGTGCTGACGGTTC
ACCCCGATTACTTTTTGATCGATCCCGGCATCGGCCGTTTTCTCTACCGCCTGGCACGCCGCGCCGCAGG
CAAGGCAGAAGCCAGATGGTTGTTCAAGACGATCTACGAACGCAGTGGCAGCGCCGGAGAGTTCAAGAAG
TTCTGTTTCACCGTGCGCAAGCTGATCGGGTCAAATGACCTGCCGGAGTACGATTTGAAGGAGGAGGCGG
GGCAGGCTGGCCCGATCCTAGTCATGCGCTACCGCAACCTGATCGAGGGCGAAGCATCCGCCGGTTCCTA
ATGTACGGAGCAGATGCTAGGGCAAATTGCCCTAGCAGGGGAAAAAGGTCGAAAAGGTCTCTTTCCTGTG
GATAGCACGTACATTGGGAACCCAAAGCCGTACATTGGGAACCGGAACCCGTACATTGGGAACCCAAAGC
CGTACATTGGGAACCGGTCACACATGTAAGTGACTGATATAAAAGAGAAAAAAGGCGATTTTTCCGCCTA
AAACTCTTTAAAACTTATTAAAACTCTTAAAACCCGCCTGGCCTGTGCATAACTGTCTGGCCAGCGCACA
GCCGAAGAGCTGCAAAAAGCGCCTACCCTTCGGTCGCTGCGCTCCCTACGCCCCGCCGCTTCGCGTCGGC
CTATCGCGGCCGCTGGCCGCTCAAAAATGGCTGGCCTACGGCCAGGCAATCTACCAGGGCGCGGACAAGC
CGCGCCGTCGCCACTCGACCGCCGGCGCCCACATCAAGGCACCCTGCCTCGCGCGTTTCGGTGATGACGG
TGAAAACCTCTGACACATGCAGCTCCCGGAGACGGTCACAGCTTGTCTGTAAGCGGATGCCGGGAGCAGA
CAAGCCCGTCAGGGCGCGTCAGCGGGTGTTGGCGGGTGTCGGGGCGCAGCCATGACCCAGTCACGTAGCG
ATAGCGGAGTGTATACTGGCTTAACTATGCGGCATCAGAGCAGATTGTACTGAGAGTGCACCATATGCGG
TGTGAAATACCGCACAGATGCGTAAGGAGAAAATACCGCATCAGGCGCTCTTCCGCTTCCTCGCTCACTG
ACTCGCTGCGCTCGGTCGTTCGGCTGCGGCGAGCGGTATCAGCTCACTCAAAGGCGGTAATACGGTTATC
CACAGAATCAGGGGATAACGCAGGAAAGAACATGTGAGCAAAAGGCCAGCAAAAGGCCAGGAACCGTAAA
AAGGCCGCGTTGCTGGCGTTTTTCCATAGGCTCCGCCCCCCTGACGAGCATCACAAAAATCGACGCTCAA
GTCAGAGGTGGCGAAACCCGACAGGACTATAAAGATACCAGGCGTTTCCCCCTGGAAGCTCCCTCGTGCG
CTCTCCTGTTCCGACCCTGCCGCTTACCGGATACCTGTCCGCCTTTCTCCCTTCGGGAAGCGTGGCGCTT
TCTCATAGCTCACGCTGTAGGTATCTCAGTTCGGTGTAGGTCGTTCGCTCCAAGCTGGGCTGTGTGCACG
AACCCCCCGTTCAGCCCGACCGCTGCGCCTTATCCGGTAACTATCGTCTTGAGTCCAACCCGGTAAGACA
CGACTTATCGCCACTGGCAGCAGCCACTGGTAACAGGATTAGCAGAGCGAGGTATGTAGGCGGTGCTACA
GAGTTCTTGAAGTGGTGGCCTAACTACGGCTACACTAGAAGGACAGTATTTGGTATCTGCGCTCTGCTGA
AGCCAGTTACCTTCGGAAAAAGAGTTGGTAGCTCTTGATCCGGCAAACAAACCACCGCTGGTAGCGGTGG
TTTTTTTGTTTGCAAGCAGCAGATTACGCGCAGAAAAAAAGGATCTCAAGAAGATCCTTTGATCTTTTCT
ACGGGGTCTGACGCTCAGTGGAACGAAAACTCACGTTAAGGGATTTTGGTCATGCATTCTAGGTACTAAA
ACAATTCATCCAGTAAAATATAATATTTTATTTTCTCCCAATCAGGCTTGATCCCCAGTAAGTCAAAAAA
TAGCTCGACATACTGTTCTTCCCCGATATCCTCCCTGATCGACCGGACGCAGAAGGCAATGTCATACCAC
TTGTCCGCCCTGCCGCTTCTCCCAAGATCAATAAAGCCACTTACTTTGCCATCTTTCACAAAGATGTTGC
TGTCTCCCAGGTCGCCGTGGGAAAAGACAAGTTCCTCTTCGGGCTTTTCCGTCTTTAAAAAATCATACAG
CTCGCGCGGATCTTTAAATGGAGTGTCTTCTTCCCAGTTTTCGCAATCCACATCGGCCAGATCGTTATTC
AGTAAGTAATCCAATTCGGCTAAGCGGCTGTCTAAGCTATTCGTATAGGGACAATCCGATATGTCGATGG
AGTGAAAGAGCCTGATGCACTCCGCATACAGCTCGATAATCTTTTCAGGGCTTTGTTCATCTTCATACTC
TTCCGAGCAAAGGACGCCATCGGCCTCACTCATGAGCAGATTGCTCCAGCCATCATGCCGTTCAAAGTGC
AGGACCTTTGGAACAGGCAGCTTTCCTTCCAGCCATAGCATCATGTCCTTTTCCCGTTCCACATCATAGG
TGGTCCCTTTATACCGGCTGTCCGTCATTTTTAAATATAGGTTTTCATTTTCTCCCACCAGCTTATATAC
CTTAGCAGGAGACATTCCTTCCGTATCTTTTACGCAGCGGTATTTTTCGATCAGTTTTTTCAATTCCGGT
GATATTCTCATTTTAGCCATTTATTATTTCCTTCCTCTTTTCTACAGTATTTAAAGATACCCCAAGAAGC
TAATTATAACAAGACGAACTCCAATTCACTGTTCCTTGCATTCTAAAACCTTAAATACCAGAAAACAGCT
TTTTCAAAGTTGTTTTCAAAGTTGGCGTATAACATAGTATCGACGGAGCCGATTTTGAAACCGCGGTGAT
CACAGGCAGCAACGCTCTGTCATCGTTACAATCAACATGCTACCCTCCGCGAGATCATCCGTGTTTCAAA
CCCGGCAGCTTAGTTGCCGTTCTTCCGAATAGCATCGGTAACATGAGCAAAGTCTGCCGCCTTACAACGG
CTCTCCCGCTGACGCCGTCCCGGACTGATGGGCTGCCTGTATCGAGTGGTGATTTTGTGCCGAGCTGCCG
GTCGGGGAGCTGTTGGCTGGCTGGTGGCAGGATATATTGTGGTGTAAACAAATTGACGCTTAGACAACTT
AATAACACATTGCGGACGTTTTTAATGTACTGAATTAACGCCGAATTAATTCGGGGGATCTGGATTTTAG
TACTGGATTTTGGTTTTAGGAATTAGAAATTTTATTGATAGAAGTATTTTACAAATACAAATACATACTA
AGGGTTTCTTATATGCTCAACACATGAGCGAAACCCTATAGGAACCCTAATTCCCTTATCTGGGAACTAC
TCACACATTATTATGGAGAAACTCGAGCTTGTCGATCGACTCTAGCTAGAGGATCGATCCGAACCCCAGA
GTCCCGCTCAGAAGAACTCGTCAAGAAGGCGATAGAAGGCGATGCGCTGCGAATCGGGAGCGGCGATACC
GTAAAGCACGAGGAAGCGGTCAGCCCATTCGCCGCCAAGCTCTTCAGCAATATCACGGGTAGCCAACGCT
ATGTCCTGATAGCGGTCCGCCACACCCAGCCGGCCACAGTCGATGAATCCAGAAAAGCGGCCATTTTCCA
CCATGATATTCGGCAAGCAGGCATCGCCATGTGTCACGACGAGATCCTCGCCGTCGGGCATGCGCGCCTT
GAGCCTGGCGAACAGTTCGGCTGGCGCGAGCCCCTGATGCTCTTCGTCCAGATCATCCTGATCGACAAGA
CCGGCTTCCATCCGAGTACGTGCTCGCTCGATGCGATGTTTCGCTTGGTGGTCGAATGGGCAGGTAGCCG
GATCAAGCGTATGCAGCCGCCGCATTGCATCAGCCATGATGGATACTTTCTCGGCAGGAGCAAGGTGAGA
TGACAGGAGATCCTGCCCCGGCACTTCGCCCAATAGCAGCCAGTCCCTTCCCGCTTCAGTGACAACGTCG
AGCACAGCTGCGCAAGGAACGCCCGTCGTGGCCAGCCACGATAGCCGCGCTGCCTCGTCCTGGAGTTCAT
TCAGGGCACCGGACAGGTCGGTCTTGACAAAAAGAACCGGGCGCCCCTGCGCTGACAGCCGAAACACGGC
GGCATCAGAGCAGCCGATTGTCTGTTGTGCCCAGTCATAGCCGAATAGCCTCTCCACCCAAGCGGCCGGA
GAACCTGCGTGCAATCCATCTTGTTCAATCCCCATGGTCGATCGACAGATCTGCGAAAGCTCGAGAGAGA
TAGATTTGTAGAGAGAGACTGGTGATTTCAGCGTGTCCTCTCCAAATGAAATGAACTTCCTTATATAGAG
GAAGGGTCTTGCGAAGGATAGTGGGATTGTGCGTCATCCCTTACGTCAGTGGAGATATCACATCAATCCA
CTTGCTTTGAAGACGTGGTTGGAACGTCTTCTTTTTCCACGATGCTCCTCGTGGGTGGGGGTCCATCTTT
GGGACCACTGTCGGCAGAGGCATCTTGAACGATAGCCTTTCCTTTATCGCAATGATGGCATTTGTAGGTG
CCACCTTCCTTTTCTACTGTCCTTTTGATGAAGTGACAGATAGCTGGGCAATGGAATCCGAGGAGGTTTC
CCGATATTACCCTTTGTTGAAAAGTCTCAATAGCCCTTTGGTCTTCTGAGACTGTATCTTTGATATTCTT
GGAGTAGACGAGAGTGTCGTGCTCCACCATGTTCACATCAATCCACTTGCTTTGAAGACGTGGTTGGAAC
GTCTTCTTTTTCCACGATGCTCCTCGTGGGTGGGGGTCCATCTTTGGGACCACTGTCGGCAGAGGCATCT
TGAACGATAGCCTTTCCTTTATCGCAATGATGGCATTTGTAGGTGCCACCTTCCTTTTCTACTGTCCTTT
TGATGAAGTGACAGATAGCTGGGCAATGGAATCCGAGGAGGTTTCCCGATATTACCCTTTGTTGAAAAGT
CTCAATAGCCCTTTGGTCTTCTGAGACTGTATCTTTGATATTCTTGGAGTAGACGAGAGTGTCGTGCTCC
ACCATGTTGGCAAGCTGCTCTAGCCAATACGCAAACCGCCTCTCCCCGCGCGTTGGCCGATTCATTAATG
CAGCTGGCACGACAGGTTTCCCGACTGGAAAGCGGGCAGTGAGCGCAACGCAATTAATGTGAGTTAGCTC
ACTCATTAGGCACCCCAGGCTTTACACTTTATGCTTCCGGCTCGTATGTTGTGTGGAATTGTGAGCGGAT
AACAATTTCACACAGGAAACAGCTATGACATGATTACGAATTCGAGCT
Features (pLannotate 1.2.2; 25 found; start..end, strand, type, name):
    181..283     +  promoter       cat promoter: promoter of the E. coli cat gene encoding chloramphenicol acetyltransferase
    314..616     +  CDS            ccdB: CCDB_ECOLI - Also known as G, letB, letD. Experimental evidence at protein level: Swiss-Prot protein existence level 1. Toxic component of a type II toxin-antitoxin (TA) system, functioning in plasmid maintainence. Responsible for the post- segregational killing (PSK) of plasmid-free cells, also referred to as a plasmid addiction system. Half-life of over 2 hours. Cell killing by CcdB is accompanied by filamentation, defects in chromosome and plasmid segregation, defects in cell division, formation of anucleate cells, decreased DNA synthesis and plasmid loss. Interferes with the activity of DN
    692..846     +  CDS            lacZα (fragment): LacZα fragment of β-galactosidase; lacZ fragment
   1086..1427    +  promoter       CaMV 35S promoter: strong constitutive promoter from cauliflower mosaic virus
   1463..2173    +  CDS            mgfp5: GFP with folding enhancement mutations; mgfp5; suitable for expression in plants due to removal of a cryptic intron
   2180..3985    +  CDS            GUS: β-glucuronidase; uidA (or gusA) from E. coli
   3991..4009    +  CDS            9xHis (fragment): 9xHis affinity tag
   4041..4293    +  terminator     NOS terminator: nopaline synthase terminator and poly(A) signal
   4315..4339    +  misc_feature   RB T-DNA repeat: right border repeat from nopaline C58 T-DNA
   4679..5080    +  CDS            Y4CG_SINFN (fragment): Protein inferred from homology: Swiss-Prot protein existence level 3. From Sinorhizobium fredii (strain NBRC 101917 / NGR234).
   5640..6269    +  CDS            pVS1 StaA: stability protein from the Pseudomonas plasmid pVS1 (Heeb et al., 2000)
   6698..7771    +  CDS            pVS1 RepA: replication protein from the Pseudomonas plasmid pVS1 (Heeb et al., 2000)
   7837..8031    +  rep_origin     pVS1 oriV: origin of replication for the Pseudomonas plasmid pVS1 (Heeb et al., 2000)
   8234..8273    +  CDS            rop (fragment): Rop protein, which maintains plasmids at low copy number; rop
   8375..8515    +  misc_feature   bom: basis of mobility region from pBR322
   8701..9289    -  rep_origin     ori: high-copy-number ColE1/pMB1/pBR322/pUC origin of replication
   9376..10170   -  CDS            KanR: aminoglycoside phosphotransferase; aphA-3; confers resistance to kanamycin
  10595..10619   +  misc_feature   LB T-DNA repeat: left border repeat from nopaline C58 T-DNA
  10697..10871   -  polyA_signal   CaMV poly(A) signal: cauliflower mosaic virus polyadenylation signal
  10928..11720   -  CDS            NeoR/KanR (fragment): aminoglycoside phosphotransferase from Tn5; aph(3')-II (or nptII); confers resistance to neomycin, kanamycin, and G418 (Geneticin®)
  11788..12464   -  promoter       CaMV 35S promoter (enhanced): cauliflower mosaic virus 35S promoter with a duplicated enhancer region
  12554..12642   +  CDS            lacI (fragment): lac repressor; lacI; The lac repressor binds to the lac operator to inhibit transcription in E. coli. This inhibition can be relieved by adding lactose or isopropyl-β-D-thiogalactopyranoside (IPTG).
  12655..12676   +  protein_bind   CAP binding site: CAP binding activates transcription in the presence of cAMP. E. coli catabolite activator protein
  12691..12721   +  promoter       lac promoter: promoter for the E. coli lac operon
  12725..12747   +  protein_bind   lac operator (fragment): The lac repressor binds to the lac operator to inhibit transcription in E. coli. This inhibition can be relieved by adding lactose or isopropyl-β-D-thiogalactopyranoside (IPTG). lac repressor encoded by lacI
