[The description below was written by a language model from this plasmid's Addgene catalogue record and pLannotate feature annotations shown in this document.]
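Description:
pNC-Cam2304-MCS is an empty binary T-DNA vector built on the pCambia2304 backbone and adapted for Nimble Cloning, intended for ectopic gene expression in plants. Outside the T-DNA borders it carries the usual pCAMBIA maintenance functions. A high-copy ColE1/pBR322-type origin with the bom mobilisation region supports replication in E. coli. The pVS1 oriV with its RepA and StaA genes provides replication and stable inheritance in Agrobacterium. A bacterial aphA-3 kanamycin resistance gene is used for selection. Because the cloning site contains an active ccdB toxin gene, the plasmid is propagated in a ccdB-tolerant strain.

Between the nopaline-type left and right border repeats there are three functional units. Next to the left border, an enhanced CaMV 35S promoter drives nptII (NeoR/KanR), terminated by the CaMV poly(A) signal, which gives kanamycin selection of transformed plant tissue. The cloning region sits within the lac promoter/operator and lacZα context of the original polylinker. It holds the "NC frame" noted by the depositor, in which a cat promoter drives ccdB as a counter-selectable stuffer. Replacing this cassette with an insert removes the toxin, so in standard E. coli strains only recombinant clones survive.

Downstream, a CaMV 35S promoter expresses an mgfp5–GUS fusion with a His tag and NOS terminator, a dual fluorescent and histochemical reporter for identifying transformed cells. No plant promoter is annotated immediately upstream of the cloning frame. The "MCS" name therefore suggests that inserts should bring their own regulatory sequences, although the record does not say so explicitly.
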