Addgene plasmid #193388: pNC-Cam2304-MCS
Purpose: (Empty Backbone) Nimble cloning-compatible vector for plant ectopic expression
Depositing lab: Pu Yan. Depositing organization: Chinese Academy of Tropical Agricultural Sciences. Publication: A Nimble Cloning-compatible vector system for high-throughput gene functional analysis in plants. Yan P, Tuo D, Shen W, Deng H, Zhou P, Gao X. Plant Commun. 2023 Mar 13;4(2):100471. doi: 10.1016/j.xplc.2022.100471. Epub 2022 Nov 9. PubMed 36352791.
Backbone
  Vector backbone: pCambia2304
  Vector type: Plant Expression
Growth in bacteria
  Bacterial resistance: Kanamycin, 50 μg/mL
  Growth temperature: 37°C
  Growth strain: ccdB Survival
  Copy number: High Copy
Gene/Insert
  Gene/Insert name: None
Terms and licenses: Academic/Nonprofit Terms; Industry Terms: Not Available to Industry
Depositor comments: NC frame
How to cite: pNC-Cam2304-MCS was a gift from Pu Yan (Addgene plasmid # 193388 ; http://n2t.net/addgene:193388 ; RRID:Addgene_193388)
